Addgene plasmid #235633: pCAGEN_NES_V5_GFP_FTA
Purpose: Encodes V5-GFP with an N-terminal nuclear export sequence and a C-terminal FLAG-TEV cleavage site-AviTag. Used to express a control substrate for ALIBi.
Depositing lab: Maria Barna. Depositing organization: Stanford University. Publication: A subcellular map of translational machinery composition and regulation at the single-molecule level. Zhang Z, Xu A, Bai Y, Chen Y, Cates K, Kerr C, Bermudez A, Susanto TT, Wysong K, Garcia Marques FJ, Nolan GP, Pitteri S, Barna M. Science. 2025 Mar 7;387(6738):eadn2623. doi: 10.1126/science.adn2623. Epub 2025 Mar 7. PubMed 40048539.
Backbone
  Vector backbone: pCAGEN
  Vector type: Mammalian Expression
Growth in bacteria
  Bacterial resistance: Ampicillin, 100 μg/mL
  Growth temperature: 37°C
  Growth strain: DH5alpha
  Copy number: High Copy
Gene/Insert
  Gene/Insert name: GFP (alt name: NES-V5-GFP-FTA)
  Species: Synthetic
  Tag / fusion protein: NES-V5 (N terminal on insert); FLAG-TEV cleavage site-AviTag (C terminal on insert)
  Cloning method: Gibson Cloning
Terms and licenses: Academic/Nonprofit Terms; Industry Terms: Not Available to Industry
How to cite: pCAGEN_NES_V5_GFP_FTA was a gift from Maria Barna (Addgene plasmid # 235633 ; http://n2t.net/addgene:235633 ; RRID:Addgene_235633)
