[The description below was written by a language model from this plasmid's Addgene catalogue record and pLannotate feature annotations shown in this document.]
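Description:
pCAGEN_NES_V5_GFP_FTA is a 5.7 kb mammalian expression plasmid built on the pCAGEN backbone. It is maintained in E. coli through a high-copy ColE1/pUC-type origin and selected with ampicillin via the β-lactamase gene and its native promoter. Expression in mammalian cells is driven by the composite CAG promoter, annotated here as the CMV immediate-early enhancer, the chicken β-actin promoter and a chimeric chicken β-actin/rabbit β-globin intron. Transcripts are terminated by the rabbit β-globin polyadenylation signal. The short HBB fragments flagging the cassette most likely reflect rabbit β-globin exon sequence carried within the CAG cassette rather than expressed globin. The backbone also carries an SV40 origin, which can support episomal replication in cells expressing large T antigen, along with an SV40 poly(A) signal and remnants of lac regulatory sequence.

The insert, assembled by Gibson cloning, is a synthetic fusion protein: an N-terminal nuclear export sequence followed by a V5 epitope tag, EGFP, and a C-terminal "FTA" module consisting of a FLAG tag, a TEV protease cleavage site and an AviTag. The feature table annotates only the V5 tag and EGFP. The NES and the FTA module are described in the catalogue fields and presumably occupy the unannotated stretches on either side. The NES should bias the protein toward the cytoplasm, and the V5 and FLAG epitopes allow detection or capture. The AviTag is a substrate peptide for site-specific biotinylation by the BirA ligase, and the TEV site provides a protease-cleavable link next to it. According to the record, the plasmid is used to express a control substrate for ALIBi, a method the record does not describe further.
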