Features (pLannotate 1.2.2; 19 found; start..end, strand, type, name):
      5..384     +  enhancer       CMV enhancer: human cytomegalovirus immediate early enhancer
    386..661     +  promoter       chicken β-actin promoter: No description available
    662..1678    +  intron         chimeric intron: chimera between introns from chicken β-actin and rabbit β-globin
   1676..1732    +  CDS            HBB (fragment): HBB_LEPEU - Experimental evidence at protein level: Swiss-Prot protein existence level 1. Involved in oxygen transport from the lung to the various peripheral tissues. From Lepus europaeus (European hare).
   1776..1817    +  CDS            V5 tag: epitope tag from simian virus 5
   1818..2531    +  CDS            EGFP: EGFP is a basic (constitutively fluorescent) green fluorescent protein published in 1996, derived from Aequorea victoria. It is reported to be a rapidly-maturing weak dimer with moderate acid sensitivity.
   2686..2757    +  CDS            HBB (fragment): HBB_PONPY - Experimental evidence at transcript level: Swiss-Prot protein existence level 2. Involved in oxygen transport from the lung to the various peripheral tissues. From Pongo pygmaeus (Bornean orangutan).
   2828..2883    +  polyA_signal   β-globin poly(A) signal: rabbit β-globin polyadenylation signal (Gil and Proudfoot, 1987)
   3268..3284    -  protein_bind   lac operator: The lac repressor binds to the lac operator to inhibit transcription in E. coli. This inhibition can be relieved by adding lactose or isopropyl-β-D-thiogalactopyranoside (IPTG). lac repressor encoded by lacI
   3292..3322    -  promoter       lac promoter: promoter for the E. coli lac operon
   3337..3358    -  protein_bind   CAP binding site: CAP binding activates transcription in the presence of cAMP. E. coli catabolite activator protein
   3371..3410    -  CDS            lacI (fragment): lac repressor; lacI; The lac repressor binds to the lac operator to inhibit transcription in E. coli. This inhibition can be relieved by adding lactose or isopropyl-β-D-thiogalactopyranoside (IPTG).
   3417..3439    +  promoter       SV40 promoter (fragment): SV40 enhancer and early promoter
   3463..3598    +  rep_origin     SV40 ori: SV40 origin of replication
   3618..3752    +  polyA_signal   SV40 poly(A) signal: SV40 polyadenylation signal
   3754..3808    -  CDS            lacI (fragment): lac repressor; lacI; The lac repressor binds to the lac operator to inhibit transcription in E. coli. This inhibition can be relieved by adding lactose or isopropyl-β-D-thiogalactopyranoside (IPTG).
   3991..4579    -  rep_origin     ori: high-copy-number ColE1/pMB1/pBR322/pUC origin of replication
   4750..5610    -  CDS            AmpR: β-lactamase; bla; confers resistance to ampicillin, carbenicillin, and related antibiotics
   5611..5715    -  promoter       AmpR promoter: bla
>Addgene plasmid #235633 | pCAGEN_NES_V5_GFP_FTA | addgene full sequence | sequence record 467518 | Addgene NGS Result
GGTCGACATTGATTATTGACTAGTTATTAATAGTAATCAATTACGGGGTCATTAGTTCATAGCCCATATA
TGGAGTTCCGCGTTACATAACTTACGGTAAATGGCCCGCCTGGCTGACCGCCCAACGACCCCCGCCCATT
GACGTCAATAATGACGTATGTTCCCATAGTAACGCCAATAGGGACTTTCCATTGACGTCAATGGGTGGAG
TATTTACGGTAAACTGCCCACTTGGCAGTACATCAAGTGTATCATATGCCAAGTACGCCCCCTATTGACG
TCAATGACGGTAAATGGCCCGCCTGGCATTATGCCCAGTACATGACCTTATGGGACTTTCCTACTTGGCA
GTACATCTACGTATTAGTCATCGCTATTACCATGGTCGAGGTGAGCCCCACGTTCTGCTTCACTCTCCCC
ATCTCCCCCCCCTCCCCACCCCCAATTTTGTATTTATTTATTTTTTAATTATTTTGTGCAGCGATGGGGG
CGGGGGGGGGGGGGGGGCGCGCCAGGCGGGGCGGGGCGGGGCGAGGGGCGGGGCGGGGCGAGGCGGAGAG
GTGCGGCGGCAGCCAATCAGAGCGGCGCGCTCCGAAAGTTTCCTTTTATGGCGAGGCGGCGGCGGCGGCG
GCCCTATAAAAAGCGAAGCGCGCGGCGGGCGGGAGTCGCTGCGCGCTGCCTTCGCCCCGTGCCCCGCTCC
GCCGCCGCCTCGCGCCGCCCGCCCCGGCTCTGACTGACCGCGTTACTCCCACAGGTGAGCGGGCGGGACG
GCCCTTCTCCTCCGGGCTGTAATTAGCGCTTGGTTTAATGACGGCTTGTTTCTTTTCTGTGGCTGCGTGA
AAGCCTTGAGGGGCTCCGGGAGGGCCCTTTGTGCGGGGGGAGCGGCTCGGGGGGTGCGTGCGTGTGTGTG
TGCGTGGGGAGCGCCGCGTGCGGCTCCGCGCTGCCCGGCGGCTGTGAGCGCTGCGGGCGCGGCGCGGGGC
TTTGTGCGCTCCGCAGTGTGCGCGAGGGGAGCGCGGCCGGGGGCGGTGCCCCGCGGTGCGGGGGGGGCTG
CGAGGGGAACAAAGGCTGCGTGCGGGGTGTGTGCGTGGGGGGGTGAGCAGGGGGTGTGGGCGCGTCGGTC
GGGCTGCAACCCCCCCTGCACCCCCCTCCCCGAGTTGCTGAGCACGGCCCGGCTTCGGGTGCGGGGCTCC
GTACGGGGCGTGGCGCGGGGCTCGCCGTGCCGGGCGGGGGGTGGCGGCAGGTGGGGGTGCCGGGCGGGGC
GGGGCCGCCTCGGGCCGGGGAGGGCTCGGGGGAGGGGCGCGGCGGCCCCCGGAGCGCCGGCGGCTGTCGA
GGCGCGGCGAGCCGCAGCCATTGCCTTTTATGGTAATCGTGCGAGAGGGCGCAGGGACTTCCTTTGTCCC
AAATCTGTGCGGAGCCGAAATCTGGGAGGCGCCGCCGCACCCCCTCTAGCGGGCGCGGGGCGAAGCGGTG
CGGCGCCGGCAGGAAGGAAATGGGCGGGGAGGGCCTTCGTGCGTCGCCGCGCCGCCGTCCCCTTCTCCCT
CTCCAGCCTCGGGGCTGTCCGCGGGGGGACGGCTGCCTTCGGGGGGGACGGGGCAGGGCGGGGTTCGGCT
TCTGGCGTGTGACCGGCGGCTCTAGAGCCTCTGCTAACCATGTTCATGCCTTCTTCTTTTTCCTACAGCT
CCTGGGCAACGTGCTGGTTATTGTGCTGTCTCATCATTTTGGCAAAGAATTCCATGCTGCAGAAGAAGCT
GGAGGAGCTGGAACTGGGCTCTTCCGGTAAGCCTATCCCTAACCCTCTCCTCGGTCTCGATTCTACGGTG
AGCAAGGGCGAGGAGCTGTTCACCGGGGTGGTGCCCATCCTGGTCGAGCTGGACGGCGACGTAAACGGCC
ACAAGTTCAGCGTGTCCGGCGAGGGCGAGGGCGATGCCACCTACGGCAAGCTGACCCTGAAGTTCATCTG
CACCACCGGCAAGCTGCCCGTGCCCTGGCCCACCCTCGTGACCACCCTGACCTACGGCGTGCAGTGCTTC
AGCCGCTACCCCGACCACATGAAGCAGCACGACTTCTTCAAGTCCGCCATGCCCGAAGGCTACGTCCAGG
AGCGCACCATCTTCTTCAAGGACGACGGCAACTACAAGACCCGCGCCGAGGTGAAGTTCGAGGGCGACAC
CCTGGTGAACCGCATCGAGCTGAAGGGCATCGACTTCAAGGAGGACGGCAACATCCTGGGGCACAAGCTG
GAGTACAACTACAACAGCCACAACGTCTATATCATGGCCGACAAGCAGAAGAACGGCATCAAGGTGAACT
TCAAGATCCGCCACAACATCGAGGACGGCAGCGTGCAGCTCGCCGACCACTACCAGCAGAACACCCCCAT
CGGCGACGGCCCCGTGCTGCTGCCCGACAACCACTACCTGAGCACCCAGTCCGCCCTGAGCAAAGACCCC
AACGAGAAGCGCGATCACATGGTCCTGCTGGAGTTCGTGACCGCCGCCGGGATCACTCTCGGCATGGACG
AGCTGTACAAGGGTAGTGGATCTAGCGGCGATTACAAAGACGATGACGACAAGGGATCTGGTGAGAACCT
GTACTTCCAGGGCGGTTCTGGCAGTGGAGGCCTGAACGACATCTTCGAGGCCCAGAAGATTGAATGGCAC
GAGTGATCGAGGATATCGCGGCCGCACTCCTCAGGTGCAGGCTGCCTATCAGAAGGTGGTGGCTGGTGTG
GCCAATGCCCTGGCTCACAAATACCACTGAGATCTTTTTCCCTCTGCCAAAAATTATGGGGACATCATGA
AGCCCCTTGAGCATCTGACTTCTGGCTAATAAAGGAAATTTATTTTCATTGCAATAGTGTGTTGGAATTT
TTTGTGTCTCTCACTCGGAAGGACATATGGGAGGGCAAATCATTTAAAACATCAGAATGAGTATTTGGTT
TAGAGTTTGGCAACATATGCCCATATGCTGGCTGCCATGAACAAAGGTTGGCTATAAAGAGGTCATCAGT
ATATGAAACAGCCCCCTGCTGTCCATTCCTTATTCCATAGAAAAGCCTTGACTTGAGGTTAGATTTTTTT
TATATTTTGTTTTGTGTTATTTTTTTCTTTAACATCCCTAAAATTTTCCTTACATGTTTTACTAGCCAGA
TTTTTCCTCCTCTCCTGACTACTCCCAGTCATAGCTGTCCCTCTTCTCTTATGGAGATCCCTCGACCTGC
AGCCCAAGCTTGGCGTAATCATGGTCATAGCTGTTTCCTGTGTGAAATTGTTATCCGCTCACAATTCCAC
ACAACATACGAGCCGGAAGCATAAAGTGTAAAGCCTGGGGTGCCTAATGAGTGAGCTAACTCACATTAAT
TGCGTTGCGCTCACTGCCCGCTTTCCAGTCGGGAAACCTGTCGTGCCAGCGGATCCGCATCTCAATTAGT
CAGCAACCATAGTCCCGCCCCTAACTCCGCCCATCCCGCCCCTAACTCCGCCCAGTTCCGCCCATTCTCC
GCCCCATGGCTGACTAATTTTTTTTATTTATGCAGAGGCCGAGGCCGCCTCGGCCTCTGAGCTATTCCAG
AAGTAGTGAGGAGGCTTTTTTGGAGGCCTAGGCTTTTGCAAAAAGCTAACTTGTTTATTGCAGCTTATAA
TGGTTACAAATAAAGCAATAGCATCACAAATTTCACAAATAAAGCATTTTTTTCACTGCATTCTAGTTGT
GGTTTGTCCAAACTCATCAATGTATCTTATCATGTCTGGATCCGCTGCATTAATGAATCGGCCAACGCGC
GGGGAGAGGCGGTTTGCGTATTGGGCGCTCTTCCGCTTCCTCGCTCACTGACTCGCTGCGCTCGGTCGTT
CGGCTGCGGCGAGCGGTATCAGCTCACTCAAAGGCGGTAATACGGTTATCCACAGAATCAGGGGATAACG
CAGGAAAGAACATGTGAGCAAAAGGCCAGCAAAAGGCCAGGAACCGTAAAAAGGCCGCGTTGCTGGCGTT
TTTCCATAGGCTCCGCCCCCCTGACGAGCATCACAAAAATCGACGCTCAAGTCAGAGGTGGCGAAACCCG
ACAGGACTATAAAGATACCAGGCGTTTCCCCCTGGAAGCTCCCTCGTGCGCTCTCCTGTTCCGACCCTGC
CGCTTACCGGATACCTGTCCGCCTTTCTCCCTTCGGGAAGCGTGGCGCTTTCTCATAGCTCACGCTGTAG
GTATCTCAGTTCGGTGTAGGTCGTTCGCTCCAAGCTGGGCTGTGTGCACGAACCCCCCGTTCAGCCCGAC
CGCTGCGCCTTATCCGGTAACTATCGTCTTGAGTCCAACCCGGTAAGACACGACTTATCGCCACTGGCAG
CAGCCACTGGTAACAGGATTAGCAGAGCGAGGTATGTAGGCGGTGCTACAGAGTTCTTGAAGTGGTGGCC
TAACTACGGCTACACTAGAAGAACAGTATTTGGTATCTGCGCTCTGCTGAAGCCAGTTACCTTCGGAAAA
AGAGTTGGTAGCTCTTGATCCGGCAAACAAACCACCGCTGGTAGCGGTGGTTTTTTTGTTTGCAAGCAGC
AGATTACGCGCAGAAAAAAAGGATCTCAAGAAGATCCTTTGATCTTTTCTACGGGGTCTGACGCTCAGTG
GAACGAAAACTCACGTTAAGGGATTTTGGTCATGAGATTATCAAAAAGGATCTTCACCTAGATCCTTTTA
AATTAAAAATGAAGTTTTAAATCAATCTAAAGTATATATGAGTAAACTTGGTCTGACAGTTACCAATGCT
TAATCAGTGAGGCACCTATCTCAGCGATCTGTCTATTTCGTTCATCCATAGTTGCCTGACTCCCCGTCGT
GTAGATAACTACGATACGGGAGGGCTTACCATCTGGCCCCAGTGCTGCAATGATACCGCGAGACCCACGC
TCACCGGCTCCAGATTTATCAGCAATAAACCAGCCAGCCGGAAGGGCCGAGCGCAGAAGTGGTCCTGCAA
CTTTATCCGCCTCCATCCAGTCTATTAATTGTTGCCGGGAAGCTAGAGTAAGTAGTTCGCCAGTTAATAG
TTTGCGCAACGTTGTTGCCATTGCTACAGGCATCGTGGTGTCACGCTCGTCGTTTGGTATGGCTTCATTC
AGCTCCGGTTCCCAACGATCAAGGCGAGTTACATGATCCCCCATGTTGTGCAAAAAAGCGGTTAGCTCCT
TCGGTCCTCCGATCGTTGTCAGAAGTAAGTTGGCCGCAGTGTTATCACTCATGGTTATGGCAGCACTGCA
TAATTCTCTTACTGTCATGCCATCCGTAAGATGCTTTTCTGTGACTGGTGAGTACTCAACCAAGTCATTC
TGAGAATAGTGTATGCGGCGACCGAGTTGCTCTTGCCCGGCGTCAATACGGGATAATACCGCGCCACATA
GCAGAACTTTAAAAGTGCTCATCATTGGAAAACGTTCTTCGGGGCGAAAACTCTCAAGGATCTTACCGCT
GTTGAGATCCAGTTCGATGTAACCCACTCGTGCACCCAACTGATCTTCAGCATCTTTTACTTTCACCAGC
GTTTCTGGGTGAGCAAAAACAGGAAGGCAAAATGCCGCAAAAAAGGGAATAAGGGCGACACGGAAATGTT
GAATACTCATACTCTTCCTTTTTCAATATTATTGAAGCATTTATCAGGGTTATTGTCTCATGAGCGGATA
CATATTTGAATGTATTTAGAAAAATAAACAAATAGGGGTTCCGCGCACATTTCCCCGAAAAGTGCCACCT
G
